>Addgene plasmid #222211 | pACB112 | addgene full sequence | sequence record 437378 | Addgene NGS Result
CACCACCACCACCACCACTGAGATCCGGCTGCTAACAAAGCCCGAAAGGAAGCTGAGTTGGCTGCTGCCA
CCGCTGAGCAATAACTAGCATAACCCCTTGGGGCCTCTAAACGGGTCTTGAGGGGTTTTTTGCTGAAAGG
AGGAACTATATCCGGATTGGCGAATGGG
[124 nt withheld, positions 169-292]
C
[91 nt withheld, positions 294-384]
A
[49 nt withheld, positions 386-434]
CCTTTGACGTTGGAGTCCACGTTCTTT
[37 nt withheld, positions 462-498]
ACCCTATCTCGGTCTATTCTTTTGATTTATAAGGGATTTTGCCGATTTCGGCCTATTGGTTAAAAAATGA
GCTGATTTAACAAAAATTTAACGCGAATTTTAACAAAATATTAACGCTTACAATTTAGGTGGCACTTTTC
GGGGAAATGTGCGCGGAACCCCTATTTGTTTATTTTTCTAAATACATTCAAATATGTATCCGCTCATGAG
ACAATAACCCTGATAAATGCTTCAATAATATTGAAAAAGGAAGAGTATGAGTATTCAACATTTCCGTGTC
GCCCTTATTCCCTTTTTTGCGGCATTTTGCCTTCCTGTTTTTGCTCACCCAGAAACGCTGGTGAAAGTAA
AAGATGCTGAAGATCAGTTGGGTGCACGAGTGGGTTACATCGAACTGGATCTCAACAGCGGTAAGATCCT
TGAGAGTTTTCGCCCCGAAGAACGTTTTCCAATGATGAGCACTTTTAAAGTTCTGCTATGTGGCGCGGTA
TTATCCCGTATTGACGCCGGGCAAGAGCAACTCGGTCGCCGCATACACTATTCTCAGAATGACTTGGTTG
AGTACTCACCAGTCACAGAAAAGCATCTTACGGATGGCATGACAGTAAGAGAATTATGCAGTGCTGCCAT
AACCATGAGTGATAACACTGCGGCCAACTTACTTCTGACAACGATCGGAGGACCGAAGGAGCTAACCGCT
TTTTTGCACAACATGGGGGATCATGTAACTCGCCTTGATCGTTGGGAACCGGAGCTGAATGAAGCCATAC
CAAACGACGAGCGTGACACCACGATGCCTGCAGCAATGGCAACAACGTTGCGCAAACTATTAACTGGCGA
ACTACTTACTCTAGCTTCCCGGCAACAATTAATAGACTGGATGGAGGCGGATAAAGTTGCAGGACCACTT
CTGCGCTCGGCCCTTCCGGCTGGCTGGTTTATTGCTGATAAATCTGGAGCCGGTGAGCGTGGGTCTCGCG
GTATCATTGCAGCACTGGGGCCAGATGGTAAGCCCTCCCGTATCGTAGTTATCTACACGACGGGGAGTCA
GGCAACTATGGATGAACGAAATAGACAGATCGCTGAGATAGGTGCCTCACTGATTAAGCATTGGTAACTG
TCAGACCAAGTTTACTCATATATACTTTAGATTGATTTAAAACTTCATTTTTAATTTAAAAGGATCTAGG
TGAAGATCCTTTTTGATAATCTCATGACCAAAATCCCTTAACGTGAGTTTTCGTTCCACTGAGCGTCAGA
CCCCGTAGAAAAGATCAAAGGATCTTCTTGAGATCCTTTTTTTCTGCGCGTAATCTGCTGCTTGCAAACA
AAAAAACCACCGCTACCAGCGGTGGTTTGTTTGCCGGATCAAGAGCTACCAACTCTTTTTCCGAAGGTAA
CTGGCTTCAGCAGAGCGCAGATACCAAATACTGTCCTTCTAGTGTAGCCGTAGTTAGGCCACCACTTCAA
GAACTCTGTAGCACCGCCTACATACCTCGCTCTGCTAATCCTGTTACCAGTGGCTGCTGCCAGTGGCGAT
AAGTCGTGTCTTACCGGGTTGGACTCAAGACGATAGTTACCGGATAAGGCGCAGCGGTCGGGCTGAACGG
GGGGTTCGTGCACACAGCCCAGCTTGGAGCGAACGACCTACACCGAACTGAGATACCTACAGCGTGAGCT
ATGAGAAAGCGCCACGCTTCCCGAAGGGAGAAAGGCGGACAGGTATCCGGTAAGCGGCAGGGTCGGAACA
GGAGAGCGCACGAGGGAGCTTCCAGGGGGAAACGCCTGGTATCTTTATAGTCCTGTCGGGTTTCGCCACC
TCTGACTTGAGCGTCGATTTTTGTGATGCTCGTCAGGGGGGCGGAGCCTATGGAAAAACGCCAGCAACGC
GGCCTTTTTACGGTTCCTGGCCTTTTGCTGGCCTTTTGCTCACATGTTCTTTCCTGCGTTATCCCCTGAT
TCTGTGGATAACCGTATTACCGCCTTTGAGTGAGCTGATACCGCTCGCCGCAGCCGAACGACCGAGCGCA
GCGAGTCAGTGAGCGAGGAAGCGGAAGAGCGCCTGATGCGGTATTTTCTCCTTACGCATCTGTGCGGTAT
TTCACACCGCAATGGTGCACTCTCAGTACAATCTGCTCTGATGCCGCATAGTTAAGCCAGTATACACTCC
GCTATCGCTACGTGACTGGGTCATGGCTGCGCCCCGACACCCGCCAACACCCGCTGACGCGCCCTGACGG
GCTTGTCTGCTCCCGGCATCCGCTTACAGACAAGCTGTGACCGTCTCCGGGAGCTGCATGTGTCAGAGGT
TTTCACCGTCATCACCGAAACGCGCGAGGCAGCTGCGGTAAAGCTCATCAGCGTGGTCGTGAAGCGATTC
ACAGATGTCTGCCTGTTCATCCGCGTCCAGCTCGTTGAGTTTCTCCAGAAGCGTTAATGTCTGGCTTCTG
ATAAAGCGGGCCATGTTAAGGGCGGTTTTTTCCTGTTTGGTCACTGATGCCTCCGTGTAAGGGGGATTTC
TGTTCATGGGGGTAATGATACCGATGAAACGAGAGAGGATGCTCACGATACGGGTTACTGATGATGAACA
TGCCCGGTTACTGGAACGTTGTGAGGGTAAACAACTGGCGGTATGGATGCGGCGGGACCAGAGAAAAATC
ACTCAGGGTCAATGCCAGCGCTTCGTTAATACAGATGTAGGTGTTCCACAGGGTAGCCAGCAGCATCCTG
CGATGCAGATCCGGAACATAATGGTGCAGGGCGCTGACTTCCGCGTTTCCAGACTTTACGAAACACGGAA
ACCGAAGACCATTCATGTTGTTGCTCAGGTCGCAGACGTTTTGCAGCAGCAGTCGCTTCACGTTCGCTCG
CGTATCGGTGATTCATTCTGCTAACCAGTAAGGCAACCCCGCCAGCCTAGCCGGGTCCTCAACGACAGGA
GCACGATCATGCGCACCCGTGGGGCCGCCATGCCGGCGATAATGGCCTGCTTCTCGCCGAAACGTTTGGT
GGCGGGACCAGTGACGAAGGCTTGAGCGAGGGCGTGCAAGATTCCGAATACCGCAAGCGACAGGCCGATC
ATCGTCGCGCTCCAGCGAAAGCGGTCCTCGCCGAAAATGACCCAGAGCGCTGCCGGCACCTGTCCTACGA
GTTGCATGATAAAGAAGACAGTCATAAGTGCGGCGACGATAGTCATGCCCCGCGCCCACCGGAAGGAGCT
GACTGGGTTGAAGGCTCTCAAGGGCATCGGTCGAGATCCCGGTGCCTAATGAGTGAGCTAACTTACATTA
ATTGCGTTGCGCTCACTGCCCGCTTTCCAGTCGGGAAACCTGTCGTGCCAGCTGCATTAATGAATCGGCC
AACGCGCGGGGAGAGGCGGTTTGCGTATTGGGCGCCAGGGTGGTTTTTCTTTTCACCAGTGAGACGGGCA
ACAGCTGATTGCCCTTCACCGCCTGGCCCTGAGAGAGTTGCAGCAAGCGGTCCACGCTGGTTTGCCCCAG
CAGGCGAAAATCCTGTTTGATGGTGGTTAACGGCGGGATATAACATGAGCTGTCTTCGGTATCGTCGTAT
CCCACTACCGAGATATCCGCACCAACGCGCAGCCCGGACTCGGTAATGGCGCGCATTGCGCCCAGCGCCA
TCTGATCGTTGGCAACCAGCATCGCAGTGGGAACGATGCCCTCATTCAGCATTTGCATGGTTTGTTGAAA
ACCGGACATGGCACTCCAGTCGCCTTCCCGTTCCGCTATCGGCTGAATTTGATTGCGAGTGAGATATTTA
TGCCAGCCAGCCAGACGCAGACGCGCCGAGACAGAACTTAATGGGCCCGCTAACAGCGCGATTTGCTGGT
GACCCAATGCGACCAGATGCTCCACGCCCAGTCGCGTACCGTCTTCATGGGAGAAAATAATACTGTTGAT
GGGTGTCTGGTCAGAGACATCAAGAAATAACGCCGGAACATTAGTGCAGGCAGCTTCCACAGCAATGGCA
TCCTGGTCATCCAGCGGATAGTTAATGATCAGCCCACTGACGCGTTGCGCGAGAAGATTGTGCACCGCCG
CTTTACAGGCTTCGACGCCGCTTCGTTCTACCATCGACACCACCACGCTGGCACCCAGTTGATCGGCGCG
AGATTTAATCGCCGCGACAATTTGCGACGGCGCGTGCAGGGCCAGACTGGAGGTGGCAACGCCAATCAGC
AACGACTGTTTGCCCGCCAGTTGTTGTGCCACGCGGTTGGGAATGTAATTCAGCTCCGCCATCGCCGCTT
CCACTTTTTCCCGCGTTTTCGCAGAAACGTGGCTGGCCTGGTTCACCACGCGGGAAACGGTCTGATAAGA
GACACCGGCATACTCTGCGACATCGTATAACGTTACTGGTTTCACATTCACCACCCTGAATTGACTCTCT
TCCGGGCGCTATCATGCCATACCGCGAAAGGTTTTGCGCCATTCGATGGTGTCCGGGATCTCGACGCTCT
CCCTTATGCGACTCCTGCATTAGGAAGCAGCCCAGTAGTAGGTTGAGGCCGTTGAGCACCGCCGCCGCAA
GGAATGGTGCATGCAAGGAGATGGCGCCCAACAGTCCCCCGGCCACGGGGCCTGCCACCATACCCACGCC
GAAACAAGCGCTCATGAGCCCGAAGTGGCGAGCCCGATCTTCCCCATCGGTGATGTCGGCGATATAGGCG
CCAGCAACCGCACCTGTGGCGCCGGTGATGCCGGCCACGATGCGTCCGGCGTAGAGGATCGAGATCTCGA
TCCCGCGAAATTAATACGACTCACTATAGGGGAATTGTGAGCGGATAACAATTCCCCTCTAGAAATAATT
TTGTTTAACTTTAAGAAGGAGATATACATGAGCCTGGATAACATCTCCTGCCAGAAGAGATTCGGCGGCT
GGCACAAGCGTTACCGGCATCATTCCAAGGTGCTGGGTTGCGATATGGTGTTCGCTGTGTACCTGCCGCC
GCAGGCCGAGCAGGGCGAAAAGCTGCCGGTGCTGTACTGGCTCAGCGGCCTCACCTGCACCGACGAGAAC
TTCATGCAGAAGGCCGGCGCCCAGCGTCTGGCCGCCGAGCTGGGGCTGATCATCGTCGCCCCCGATACCA
GCCCGCGTGGCGAGCAGGTGCCGGGCGATCCGGACGGCGCCTGGGACTTCGGCCTGGGCGCTGGCTTCTA
CCTCAACGCCACCCAGCAACCCTGGGCCCAGCACTACCGCATGCATGACTATGTGGTGGAGGAGTTGCCA
GCCCTGATCGAGGCACACTTCCCGGCGTCGGGCGAGCGCAGCATCAGCGGCCACTCCATGGGTGGGCATG
GCGCGCTGGTGTGCGCCTTGCGCAATCCGGGGCGCTACCGCTCGGTGTCGGCATTCTCGCCGATCAGCAA
TCCGATGGATTGTCCGTGGGGCGAGAAGGCCTTCAGCCGCTACCTGGGTGAAGACCGTGGGCGCTGGCGT
GAGTGGGATGCCAGCGTGCTGCTGGCCGAAACCCCGGCAGGCCAATGCCCGCCGTTGCTGGTGGATCAGG
GCGACCGTGACGACTTCCTCGAGAAGCAACTCAAGCCTGAAGCGCTGGAACAGGCGGCACGCAAAGGTGG
CCATGCAATGACCCTGCGTATGCAGCCAGGCTATGACCATAGCTACTACTTCATTGCCAGCTTCATCGAG
GAGCACCTGCGCCATCATGCGGTGGCACTGGGGCGGGTT
Features (pLannotate 1.2.2; 19 found; start..end, strand, type, name):
      1..18      +  CDS            9xHis (fragment): 9xHis affinity tag
     28..77      +  CDS            SET1 (fragment): solubility-enhancement tag derived from T7 phage gene 10B
     85..132     +  terminator     T7 terminator: transcription terminator for bacteriophage T7 RNA polymerase
    169..597     +  rep_origin     f1 ori (sequence partly withheld): f1 bacteriophage origin of replication; arrow indicates direction of (+) strand synthesis
    650..754     +  promoter       AmpR promoter: bla
    755..1615    +  CDS            AmpR: β-lactamase; bla; confers resistance to ampicillin, carbenicillin, and related antibiotics
   1786..2374    +  rep_origin     ori: high-copy-number ColE1/pMB1/pBR322/pUC origin of replication
   2560..2699    -  misc_feature   bom: basis of mobility region from pBR322
   2801..2992    -  CDS            rop: Rop protein, which maintains plasmids at low copy number; rop
   3009..3389    +  CDS            YPB1_ECOLX: Protein predicted: Swiss-Prot protein existence level 4. From Escherichia coli.
   3461..3752    -  CDS            TcR (fragment): tetracycline efflux protein; tet; confers resistance to tetracycline
   3767..3788    -  protein_bind   CAP binding site: CAP binding activates transcription in the presence of cAMP. E. coli catabolite activator protein
   3801..4883    -  CDS            lacI: lac repressor; lacI; The lac repressor binds to the lac operator to inhibit transcription in E. coli. This inhibition can be relieved by adding lactose or isopropyl-β-D-thiogalactopyranoside (IPTG).
   4884..4961    -  promoter       lacI promoter: lacI
   4969..5248    -  CDS            TcR (fragment): tetracycline efflux protein; tet; confers resistance to tetracycline
   5270..5288    +  promoter       T7 promoter: promoter for bacteriophage T7 RNA polymerase
   5289..5313    +  protein_bind   lac operator: The lac repressor binds to the lac operator to inhibit transcription in E. coli. This inhibition can be relieved by adding lactose or isopropyl-β-D-thiogalactopyranoside (IPTG). lac repressor encoded by lacI
   5328..5350    +  RBS            RBS: efficient ribosome binding site from bacteriophage T7 gene 10 (Olins and Rangwala, 1989)
   5389..6189    +  CDS            yeiG: SFGH2_ECOLI - Experimental evidence at protein level: Swiss-Prot protein existence level 1. Serine hydrolase involved in the detoxification of formaldehyde. Hydrolyzes S-formylglutathione to glutathione and formate. Shows also esterase activity against alpha-naphthyl acetate, lactoylglutathione, palmitoyl-CoA and several pNP-esters of short chain fatty acids. From Escherichia coli (strain K12).
