[The description below was written by a language model from this plasmid's Addgene catalogue record and pLannotate feature annotations shown in this document.]
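Description:
pACB112 is a bacterial expression plasmid built on the Novagen pET-21b(+) backbone for recombinant production of a mutant S-formylglutathione hydrolase, FghA (locus PP_1617), from Pseudomonas putida KT2440. The roughly 850 bp insert carries a serine-to-arginine substitution at position 11 (S11R) and was introduced by Gibson assembly, with part of the plasmid derived from commercially synthesised DNA. The automated annotation labels the open reading frame as yeiG, the homologous E. coli S-formylglutathione hydrolase. This reflects sequence similarity to the database entry rather than the true origin of the gene, and it fits the enzyme's expected role in formaldehyde detoxification, hydrolysing S-formylglutathione to glutathione and formate.

Expression follows the standard pET arrangement. A T7 promoter followed by a lac operator and the phage T7 gene 10 ribosome binding site drives the coding sequence, and a T7 terminator lies downstream. The plasmid-borne lacI gene supplies repressor, so transcription stays off until IPTG is added in a host that provides T7 RNA polymerase. The reading frame runs into a C-terminal 6xHis tag, which spans the numbering origin of the circular sequence and is annotated as a partial 9xHis match; it allows purification by metal-affinity chromatography. The short SET1 and tetracycline-resistance fragments in the feature table are probably just backbone sequence matches, not functional elements. The plasmid replicates from a pBR322-type origin with the rop and bom regions, carries an f1 origin, and is selected with ampicillin through β-lactamase. According to the associated work on aromatic O-demethylation pathways in P. putida, the construct serves to produce the S11R variant protein, presumably for purification and characterisation.
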