Addgene plasmid #222211: pACB112
Purpose: For recombinant expression of fghA (PP_1617 from Pseudomonas putida) with the S11R mutation and a C-terminal His tag
Depositing lab: Gregg Beckham. Depositing organization: National Laboratory of the Rockies (NLR). Publication: Evolution and engineering of pathways for aromatic O-demethylation in Pseudomonas putida KT2440. Bleem AC, Kuatsjah E, Johnsen J, Mohamed ET, Alexander WG, Kellermyer ZA, Carroll AL, Rossi R, Schlander IB, Peabody V GL, Guss AM, Feist AM, Beckham GT. Metab Eng. 2024 Jul;84:145-157. doi: 10.1016/j.ymben.2024.06.009. Epub 2024 Jun 25. PubMed 38936762.
Backbone
  Vector backbone: pET-21b(+)
  Backbone manufacturer: Novagen
  Backbone size w/o insert (bp): 5542
  Total vector size (bp): 6211
  Vector type: Bacterial Expression
Growth in bacteria
  Bacterial resistance: Ampicillin, 100 μg/mL
  Growth temperature: 37°C
  Growth strain: DH5alpha
  Copy number: Unknown
Gene/Insert
  Gene/Insert name: fghA(S11R) (alt name: PP_1617)
  Species: Pseudomonas putida KT2440
  Insert size (bp): 852
  Mutation: Changed Serine 11 to Arginine
  GenBank ID: AAN67238.1
  Promoter: T7
  Tag / fusion protein: 6x His (C terminal on insert)
  Cloning method: Gibson Cloning
  Sequencing primers: 5′ TAATACGACTCACTATAGGG
Resource information
  A portion of this plasmid was derived from a plasmid made by: Twist Biosciences
Terms and licenses: Academic/Nonprofit Terms; Industry Terms: Not Available to Industry
How to cite: pACB112 was a gift from Gregg Beckham (Addgene plasmid # 222211 ; http://n2t.net/addgene:222211 ; RRID:Addgene_222211)
